>Addgene plasmid #141795 | TFORF1107 | addgene full sequence | sequence record 415114 | Addgene NGS Result
TTAATGTAGTCTTATGCAATACTCTTGTAGTCTTGCAACATGGTAACGATGAGTTAGCAACATGCCTTAC
AAGGAGAGAAAAAGCACCGTGCATGCCGATTGGTGGAAGTAAGGTGGTACGATCGTGCCTTATTAGGAAG
GCAACAGACGGGTCTGACATGGATTGGACGAACCACTGAATTGCCGCATTGCAGAGATATTGTATTTAAG
TGCCTAGCTCGATACATAAACGGGTCTCTCTGGTTAGACCAGATCTGAGCCTGGGAGCTCTCTGGCTAAC
TAGGGAACCCACTGCTTAAGCCTCAATAAAGCTTGCCTTGAGTGCTTCAAGTAGTGTGTGCCCGTCTGTT
GTGTGACTCTGGTAACTAGAGATCCCTCAGACCCTTTTAGTCAGTGTGGAAAATCTCTAGCAGTGGCGCC
CGAACAGGGACTTGAAAGCGAAAGGGAAACCAGAGGAGCTCTCTCGACGCAGGACTCGGCTTGCTGAAGC
GCGCACGGCAAGAGGCGAGGGGCGGCGACTGGTGAGTACGCCAAAAATTTTGACTAGCGGAGGCTAGAAG
GAGAGAGATGGGTGCGAGAGCGTCAGTATTAAGCGGGGGAGAATTAGATCGCGATGGGAAAAAATTCGGT
TAAGGCCAGGGGGAAAGAAAAAATATAAATTAAAACATATAGTATGGGCAAGCAGGGAGCTAGAACGATT
CGCAGTTAATCCTGGCCTGTTAGAAACATCAGAAGGCTGTAGACAAATACTGGGACAGCTACAACCATCC
CTTCAGACAGGATCAGAAGAACTTAGATCATTATATAATACAGTAGCAACCCTCTATTGTGTGCATCAAA
GGATAGAGATAAAAGACACCAAGGAAGCTTTAGACAAGATAGAGGAAGAGCAAAACAAAAGTAAGACCAC
CGCACAGCAAGCGGCCGCTGATCTTCAGACCTGGAGGAGGAGATATGAGGGACAATTGGAGAAGTGAATT
ATATAAATATAAAGTAGTAAAAATTGAACCATTAGGAGTAGCACCCACCAAGGCAAAGAGAAGAGTGGTG
CAGAGAGAAAAAAGAGCAGTGGGAATAGGAGCTTTGTTCCTTGGGTTCTTGGGAGCAGCAGGAAGCACTA
TGGGCGCAGCGTCAATGACGCTGACGGTACAGGCCAGACAATTATTGTCTGGTATAGTGCAGCAGCAGAA
CAATTTGCTGAGGGCTATTGAGGCGCAACAGCATCTGTTGCAACTCACAGTCTGGGGCATCAAGCAGCTC
CAGGCAAGAATCCTGGCTGTGGAAAGATACCTAAAGGATCAACAGCTCCTGGGGATTTGGGGTTGCTCTG
GAAAACTCATTTGCACCACTGCTGTGCCTTGGAATGCTAGTTGGAGTAATAAATCTCTGGAACAGATTTG
GAATCACACGACCTGGATGGAGTGGGACAGAGAAATTAACAATTACACAAGCTTAATACACTCCTTAATT
GAAGAATCGCAAAACCAGCAAGAAAAGAATGAACAAGAATTATTGGAATTAGATAAATGGGCAAGTTTGT
GGAATTGGTTTAACATAACAAATTGGCTGTGGTATATAAAATTATTCATAATGATAGTAGGAGGCTTGGT
AGGTTTAAGAATAGTTTTTGCTGTACTTTCTATAGTGAATAGAGTTAGGCAGGGATATTCACCATTATCG
TTTCAGACCCACCTCCCAACCCCGAGGGGACCCATGCATTGCATCTCAATTAGTCAGCAACCAGGTGTGG
AAAGTCCCCAGGCTCCCCAGCAGGCAGAAGTATGCAAAGCATGCGTCTCAATTAGTCAGCAACCATAGTC
CCGCCCCTAACTCCGCCCATCCCGCCCCTAACTCCGCCCAGTTCCGCCCATTCTCCGCCCCATGGCTGAC
TAATTTTTTTTATTTATGCAGAGGCCGAGGCCGCCTCGGCCTCTGAGCTATTCCAGAAGTAGTGAGGAGG
CTTTTTTGGAGGCCTAGGCTTTTGCAAAAAGCTTTCTAGAGGTACCACCGGAGCTTACCATGACCGAGTA
CAAGCCCACGGTGCGCCTCGCCACCCGCGACGACGTCCCCAGGGCCGTACGCACCCTCGCCGCCGCGTTC
GCCGACTACCCCGCCACGCGCCACACCGTCGATCCGGACCGCCACATCGAGCGGGTCACCGAGCTGCAAG
AACTCTTCCTCACGCGCGTCGGGCTCGACATCGGCAAGGTGTGGGTCGCGGACGACGGCGCCGCCGTGGC
GGTCTGGACCACGCCGGAGAGCGTCGAAGCGGGGGCGGTGTTCGCCGAGATCGGCCCGCGCATGGCCGAG
TTGAGCGGTTCCCGGCTGGCCGCGCAGCAACAGATGGAAGGCCTCCTGGCGCCGCACCGGCCCAAGGAGC
CCGCGTGGTTCCTGGCCACCGTCGGCGTCTCGCCCGACCACCAGGGCAAGGGTCTGGGCAGCGCCGTCGT
GCTCCCCGGAGTGGAGGCGGCCGAGCGCGCCGGGGTGCCCGCCTTCCTGGAGACCTCCGCGCCCCGCAAC
CTCCCCTTCTACGAGCGGCTCGGCTTCACCGTCACCGCCGACGTCGAGGTGCCCGAAGGACCGCGCACCT
GGTGCATGACCCGCAAGCCCGGTGCCAGTTAACGAATTCTAGATCTTGAGACAAATGGCAGTATTCATCC
ACAATTTTAAAAGAAAAGGGGGGATTGGGGGGTACAGTGCAGGGGAAAGAATAGTAGACATAATAGCAAC
AGACATACAAACTAAAGAATTACAAAAACAAATTACAAAAATTCAAAATTTTCGGGTTTATTACAGGGAC
AGCAGAGATCCACTTTGGCGCCGGCTCGAGGCCTGCAGGTGCAAAGATGGATAAAGTTTTAAACAGAGAG
GAATCTTTGCAGCTAATGGACCTTCTAGGTCTTGAAAGGAGTGGGAATTGGCTCCGGTGCCCGTCAGTGG
GCAGAGCGCACATCGCCCACAGTCCCCGAGAAGTTGGGGGGAGGGGTCGGCAATTGAACCGGTGCCTAGA
GAAGGTGGCGCGGGGTAAACTGGGAAAGTGATGTCGTGTACTGGCTCCGCCTTTTTCCCGAGGGTGGGGG
AGAACCGTATATAAGTGCAGTAGTCGCCGTGAACGTTCTTTTTCGCAACGGGTTTGCCGCCAGAACACAG
GTAAGTGCCGTGTGTGGTTCCCGCGGGCCTGGCCTCTTTACGGGTTATGGCCCTTGCGTGCCTTGAATTA
CTTCCACCTGGCTGCAGTACGTGATTCTTGATCCCGAGCTTCGGGTTGGAAGTGGGTGGGAGAGTTCGAG
GCCTTGCGCTTAAGGAGCCCCTTCGCCTCGTGCTTGAGTTGAGGCCTGGCCTGGGCGCTGGGGCCGCCGC
GTGCGAATCTGGTGGCACCTTCGCGCCTGTCTCGCTGCTTTCGATAAGTCTCTAGCCATTTAAAATTTTT
GATGACCTGCTGCGACGCTTTTTTTCTGGCAAGATAGTCTTGTAAATGCGGGCCAAGATCTGCACACTGG
TATTTCGGTTTTTGGGGCCGCGGGCGGCGACGGGGCCCGTGCGTCCCAGCGCACATGTTCGGCGAGGCGG
GGCCTGCGAGCGCGGCCACCGAGAATCGGACGGGGGTAGTCTCAAGCTGGCCGGCCTGCTCTGGTGCCTG
GCCTCGCGCCGCCGTGTATCGCCCCGCCCTGGGCGGCAAGGCTGGCCCGGTCGGCACCAGTTGCGTGAGC
GGAAAGATGGCCGCTTCCCGGCCCTGCTGCAGGGAGCTCAAAATGGAGGACGCGGCGCTCGGGAGAGCGG
GCGGGTGAGTCACCCACACAAAGGAAAAGGGCCTTTCCGTCCTCAGCCGTCGCTTCATGTGACTCCACGG
AGTACCGGGCGCCGTCCAGGCACCTCGATTAGTTCTCGAGCTTTTGGAGTACGTCGTCTTTAGGTTGGGG
GGAGGGGTTTTATGCGATGGAGTTTCCCCACACTGAGTGGGTGGAGACTGAAGTTAGGCCAGCTTGGCAC
TTGATGTAATTCTCCTTGGAATTTGCCCTTTTTGAGTTTGGATCTTGGTTCATTCTCAAGCCTCAGACAG
TGGTTCAAAGTTTTTTTCTTCCATTTCAGGTGTCGTGAGGCTAGCACCGCCACCATGATCACATCCCAGG
GATCAGTGTCGTTTAGGGATGTGACTGTGGGCTTCACTCAAGAGGAGTGGCAGCATCTGGACCCTGCTCA
GAGGACCCTGTACAGGGATGTGATGCTGGAGAACTACAGCCACCTTGTCTCAGTAGGGTATTGCATTCCT
AAACCAGAAGTGATTCTCAAGTTGGAGAAAGGCGAGGAGCCATGGATATTAGAGGAAAAATTTCCAAGCC
AGAGTCATCTGGGCTCCACAAGGCTGACTTCAGGACCTGGGCCTGCATGGATTTGTGCCGAGACCAGCTC
GGTCGTGGAGACTCCAACCGAGCGGCACTAGTAATGAACTAGTCCGTAACTTGAAAGTATTTCGATTTCT
TGGCTTTATATATCTTGTGGAAAGGACGATCAGCTATGCGGCGCTAAGACGAGACGCGTTAAGTCGACAA
TCAACCTCTGGATTACAAAATTTGTGAAAGATTGACTGGTATTCTTAACTATGTTGCTCCTTTTACGCTA
TGTGGATACGCTGCTTTAATGCCTTTGTATCATGCTATTGCTTCCCGTATGGCTTTCATTTTCTCCTCCT
TGTATAAATCCTGGTTGCTGTCTCTTTATGAGGAGTTGTGGCCCGTTGTCAGGCAACGTGGCGTGGTGTG
CACTGTGTTTGCTGACGCAACCCCCACTGGTTGGGGCATTGCCACCACCTGTCAGCTCCTTTCCGGGACT
TTCGCTTTCCCCCTCCCTATTGCCACGGCGGAACTCATCGCCGCCTGCCTTGCCCGCTGCTGGACAGGGG
CTCGGCTGTTGGGCACTGACAATTCCGTGGTGTTGTCGGGGAAATCATCGTCCTTTCCTTGGCTGCTCGC
CTGTGTTGCCACCTGGATTCTGCGCGGGACGTCCTTCTGCTACGTCCCTTCGGCCCTCAATCCAGCGGAC
CTTCCTTCCCGCGGCCTGCTGCCGGCTCTGCGGCCTCTTCCGCGTCTTCGCCTTCGCCCTCAGACGAGTC
GGATCTCCCTTTGGGCCGCCTCCCCGCGTCGACTTTAAGACCAATGACTTACAAGGCAGCTGTAGATCTT
AGCCACTTTTTAAAAGAAAAGGGGGGACTGGAAGGGCTAATTCACTCCCAACGAAGACAAGATCTGCTTT
TTGCTTGTACTGGGTCTCTCTGGTTAGACCAGATCTGAGCCTGGGAGCTCTCTGGCTAACTAGGGAACCC
ACTGCTTAAGCCTCAATAAAGCTTGCCTTGAGTGCTTCAAGTAGTGTGTGCCCGTCTGTTGTGTGACTCT
GGTAACTAGAGATCCCTCAGACCCTTTTAGTCAGTGTGGAAAATCTCTAGCAGTACGTATAGTAGTTCAT
GTCATCTTATTATTCAGTATTTATAACTTGCAAAGAAATGAATATCAGAGAGTGAGAGGAACTTGTTTAT
TGCAGCTTATAATGGTTACAAATAAAGCAATAGCATCACAAATTTCACAAATAAAGCATTTTTTTCACTG
CATTCTAGTTGTGGTTTGTCCAAACTCATCAATGTATCTTATCATGTCTGGCTCTAGCTATCCCGCCCCT
AACTCCGCCCATCCCGCCCCTAACTCCGCCCAGTTCCGCCCATTCTCCGCCCCATGGCTGACTAATTTTT
TTTATTTATGCAGAGGCCGAGGCCGCCTCGGCCTCTGAGCTATTCCAGAAGTAGTGAGGAGGCTTTTTTG
GAGGCCTAGGGACGTACCCAATTCGCCCTATAGTGAGTCGTATTACGCGCGCTCACTGGCCGTCGTTTTA
CAACGTCGTGACTGGGAAAACCCTGGCGTTACCCAACTTAATCGCCTTGCAGCACATCCCCCTTTCGCCA
GCTGGCGTAATAGCGAAGAGGCCCGCACCGATCGCCCTTCCCAACAGTTGCGCAGCCTGAATGGCGAATG
GG
[124 nt withheld, positions 6023-6146]
C
[91 nt withheld, positions 6148-6238]
A
[49 nt withheld, positions 6240-6288]
CCTTTGACGTTGGAGTCCACGTTCTTT
[37 nt withheld, positions 6316-6352]
ACCCTATCTCGGTCTATTCTTTTGATTTATAAGGGATTTTGCCGATTTCGGCCTATTGGTTAAAAAATGA
GCTGATTTAACAAAAATTTAACGCGAATTTTAACAAAATATTAACGCTTACAATTTAGGTGGCACTTTTC
GGGGAAATGTGCGCGGAACCCCTATTTGTTTATTTTTCTAAATACATTCAAATATGTATCCGCTCATGAG
ACAATAACCCTGATAAATGCTTCAATAATATTGAAAAAGGAAGAGTATGAGTATTCAACATTTCCGTGTC
GCCCTTATTCCCTTTTTTGCGGCATTTTGCCTTCCTGTTTTTGCTCACCCAGAAACGCTGGTGAAAGTAA
AAGATGCTGAAGATCAGTTGGGTGCACGAGTGGGTTACATCGAACTGGATCTCAACAGCGGTAAGATCCT
TGAGAGTTTTCGCCCCGAAGAACGTTTTCCAATGATGAGCACTTTTAAAGTTCTGCTATGTGGCGCGGTA
TTATCCCGTATTGACGCCGGGCAAGAGCAACTCGGTCGCCGCATACACTATTCTCAGAATGACTTGGTTG
AGTACTCACCAGTCACAGAAAAGCATCTTACGGATGGCATGACAGTAAGAGAATTATGCAGTGCTGCCAT
AACCATGAGTGATAACACTGCGGCCAACTTACTTCTGACAACGATCGGAGGACCGAAGGAGCTAACCGCT
TTTTTGCACAACATGGGGGATCATGTAACTCGCCTTGATCGTTGGGAACCGGAGCTGAATGAAGCCATAC
CAAACGACGAGCGTGACACCACGATGCCTGTAGCAATGGCAACAACGTTGCGCAAACTATTAACTGGCGA
ACTACTTACTCTAGCTTCCCGGCAACAATTAATAGACTGGATGGAGGCGGATAAAGTTGCAGGACCACTT
CTGCGCTCGGCCCTTCCGGCTGGCTGGTTTATTGCTGATAAATCTGGAGCCGGTGAGCGTGGGTCTCGCG
GTATCATTGCAGCACTGGGGCCAGATGGTAAGCCCTCCCGTATCGTAGTTATCTACACGACGGGGAGTCA
GGCAACTATGGATGAACGAAATAGACAGATCGCTGAGATAGGTGCCTCACTGATTAAGCATTGGTAACTG
TCAGACCAAGTTTACTCATATATACTTTAGATTGATTTAAAACTTCATTTTTAATTTAAAAGGATCTAGG
TGAAGATCCTTTTTGATAATCTCATGACCAAAATCCCTTAACGTGAGTTTTCGTTCCACTGAGCGTCAGA
CCCCGTAGAAAAGATCAAAGGATCTTCTTGAGATCCTTTTTTTCTGCGCGTAATCTGCTGCTTGCAAACA
AAAAAACCACCGCTACCAGCGGTGGTTTGTTTGCCGGATCAAGAGCTACCAACTCTTTTTCCGAAGGTAA
CTGGCTTCAGCAGAGCGCAGATACCAAATACTGTTCTTCTAGTGTAGCCGTAGTTAGGCCACCACTTCAA
GAACTCTGTAGCACCGCCTACATACCTCGCTCTGCTAATCCTGTTACCAGTGGCTGCTGCCAGTGGCGAT
AAGTCGTGTCTTACCGGGTTGGACTCAAGACGATAGTTACCGGATAAGGCGCAGCGGTCGGGCTGAACGG
GGGGTTCGTGCACACAGCCCAGCTTGGAGCGAACGACCTACACCGAACTGAGATACCTACAGCGTGAGCT
ATGAGAAAGCGCCACGCTTCCCGAAGGGAGAAAGGCGGACAGGTATCCGGTAAGCGGCAGGGTCGGAACA
GGAGAGCGCACGAGGGAGCTTCCAGGGGGAAACGCCTGGTATCTTTATAGTCCTGTCGGGTTTCGCCACC
TCTGACTTGAGCGTCGATTTTTGTGATGCTCGTCAGGGGGGCGGAGCCTATGGAAAAACGCCAGCAACGC
GGCCTTTTTACGGTTCCTGGCCTTTTGCTGGCCTTTTGCTCACATGTTCTTTCCTGCGTTATCCCCTGAT
TCTGTGGATAACCGTATTACCGCCTTTGAGTGAGCTGATACCGCTCGCCGCAGCCGAACGACCGAGCGCA
GCGAGTCAGTGAGCGAGGAAGCGGAAGAGCGCCCAATACGCAAACCGCCTCTCCCCGCGCGTTGGCCGAT
TCATTAATGCAGCTGGCACGACAGGTTTCCCGACTGGAAAGCGGGCAGTGAGCGCAACGCAATTAATGTG
AGTTAGCTCACTCATTAGGCACCCCAGGCTTTACACTTTATGCTTCCGGCTCGTATGTTGTGTGGAATTG
TGAGCGGATAACAATTTCACACAGGAAACAGCTATGACCATGATTACGCCAAGCGCGCAATTAACCCTCA
CTAAAGGGAACAAAAGCTGGAGCTGCAAGC
Features (pLannotate 1.2.2; 31 found; start..end, strand, type, name):
      5..231     +  promoter       RSV promoter: Rous sarcoma virus enhancer/promoter
    232..412     +  LTR            5' LTR (truncated): truncated 5' long terminal repeat (LTR) from HIV-1
    459..584     +  misc_feature   HIV-1 Ψ: packaging signal of human immunodeficiency virus type 1
    568..931     +  CDS            HIV-1 gag (fragment): gag protein from human immunodeficiency virus 1; gag
   1077..1310    +  misc_feature   RRE: The Rev response element (RRE) of HIV-1 allows for Rev-dependent mRNA export from the nucleus to the cytoplasm.
   1687..1713    +  CDS            Rev (fragment): human immunodeficiency virus 1 (HIV-1) Rev protein; rev; enhances nuclear export of unspliced and incompletely spliced viral mRNAs
   1720..1743    +  promoter       SV40 promoter (fragment): SV40 early promoter
   1744..1815    +  promoter       SV40 promoter (fragment): SV40 enhancer and early promoter
   1839..1974    +  rep_origin     SV40 ori: SV40 origin of replication
   2020..2616    +  CDS            PuroR (fragment): puromycin N-acetyltransferase; pac from Streptomyces; confers resistance to puromycin
   2665..2782    +  misc_feature   cPPT/CTS: central polypurine tract and central termination sequence of HIV-1
   2847..2913    +  CDS            small t antigen (fragment): SV40 (simian virus 40) small t antigen
   2920..4098    +  promoter       EF-1α promoter: strong constitutive promoter for human elongation factor EF-1α
   4115..4363    +  CDS            KRBOX4 (fragment): KRBX4_HUMAN - Also known as ZNF673. Experimental evidence at protein level: Swiss-Prot protein existence level 1. From Homo sapiens (Human).
   4454..4507    +  promoter       U6 promoter (fragment): RNA polymerase III promoter for human U6 snRNA
   4549..5137    +  misc_feature   WPRE: woodchuck hepatitis virus posttranscriptional regulatory element
   5188..5207    +  misc_feature   cPPT/CTS (fragment): central polypurine tract and central termination sequence of HIV-1
   5209..5442    +  LTR            3' LTR (ΔU3): self-inactivating 3' long terminal repeat (LTR) from HIV-1
   5520..5641    +  polyA_signal   SV40 poly(A) signal: SV40 polyadenylation signal
   5681..5816    +  rep_origin     SV40 ori: SV40 origin of replication
   5837..5855    -  promoter       T7 promoter: promoter for bacteriophage T7 RNA polymerase
   5863..6018    +  CDS            lacZα (fragment): LacZα fragment of β-galactosidase; lacZ fragment
   6023..6451    +  rep_origin     f1 ori (sequence partly withheld): f1 bacteriophage origin of replication; arrow indicates direction of (+) strand synthesis
   6504..6608    +  promoter       AmpR promoter: bla
   6609..7469    +  CDS            AmpR: β-lactamase; bla; confers resistance to ampicillin, carbenicillin, and related antibiotics
   7640..8228    +  rep_origin     ori: high-copy-number ColE1/pMB1/pBR322/pUC origin of replication
   8411..8503    +  CDS            lacI (fragment): lac repressor; lacI; The lac repressor binds to the lac operator to inhibit transcription in E. coli. This inhibition can be relieved by adding lactose or isopropyl-β-D-thiogalactopyranoside (IPTG).
   8516..8537    +  protein_bind   CAP binding site: CAP binding activates transcription in the presence of cAMP. E. coli catabolite activator protein
   8552..8582    +  promoter       lac promoter: promoter for the E. coli lac operon
   8590..8606    +  protein_bind   lac operator: The lac repressor binds to the lac operator to inhibit transcription in E. coli. This inhibition can be relieved by adding lactose or isopropyl-β-D-thiogalactopyranoside (IPTG). lac repressor encoded by lacI
   8651..8669    +  promoter       T3 promoter: promoter for bacteriophage T3 RNA polymerase
