[The description below was written by a language model from this plasmid's Addgene catalogue record and pLannotate feature annotations shown in this document.]
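Description:
TFORF1107 is a third-generation-style, self-inactivating lentiviral expression plasmid built on the pLX_TRC317 backbone and belonging to a barcoded human transcription factor ORF collection. It carries a short (428 bp) ORF of human ZNF37A, corresponding to several listed transcript isoforms, under the strong constitutive EF-1α promoter. The automated annotation labels the region just downstream of the promoter as a KRBOX4 fragment. This most likely reflects homology between KRAB-type domains of related zinc finger proteins rather than a different insert, since the position matches the catalogued ZNF37A ORF. According to the record, each construct in the collection also carries a unique 24-bp barcode, which is not separately annotated in the feature table. A WPRE follows the ORF region and enhances transcript stability and expression.

The viral elements comprise an RSV promoter driving a truncated HIV-1 5' LTR (making genomic RNA production Tat-independent), the Ψ packaging signal with a gag fragment, the RRE for Rev-dependent nuclear export, a cPPT/CTS to aid nuclear import, and a ΔU3 3' LTR that inactivates LTR promoter activity after integration. Upstream of the EF-1α cassette, an SV40 early promoter drives puromycin N-acetyltransferase, allowing selection of transduced mammalian cells. In bacteria the plasmid is maintained through a high-copy ColE1/pUC-type origin and ampicillin resistance. An f1 origin and residual lac/T7/T3 sequences are backbone remnants. The depositor notes a risk of recombination, as is common for plasmids carrying LTR repeats.

The construct is intended for ZNF37A overexpression, either individually or in pooled screens in which the barcode identifies which transcription factor each cell received, as in directed differentiation studies.
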