Addgene plasmid #141795: TFORF1107
Purpose: Lentiviral vector for overexpressing transcription factor ORFs with unique 24-bp barcodes. Barcodes facilitate identification of transcription factors in pooled screens.
Depositing lab: Feng Zhang. Depositing organization: Broad Institute. Publication: A transcription factor atlas of directed differentiation. Joung J, Ma S, Tay T, Geiger-Schuller KR, Kirchgatterer PC, Verdine VK, Guo B, Arias-Garcia MA, Allen WE, Singh A, Kuksenko O, Abudayyeh OO, Gootenberg JS, Fu Z, Macrae RK, Buenrostro JD, Regev A, Zhang F. Cell. 2023 Jan 5;186(1):209-229.e26. doi: 10.1016/j.cell.2022.11.026. PubMed 36608654.
Backbone
  Vector backbone: pLX_TRC317
  Backbone manufacturer: Broad Institute Genetic Perturbation Platform
  Backbone size w/o insert (bp): 8264
  Vector type: Mammalian Expression, Lentiviral
  Selectable markers: Puromycin
Growth in bacteria
  Bacterial resistance: Ampicillin, 100 μg/mL
  Growth temperature: 37°C
  Growth strain: NEB Stable
  Copy number: High Copy
Gene/Insert
  Gene/Insert name: ZNF37A
  Species: H. sapiens (human)
  Insert size (bp): 428
  Entrez Gene: ZNF37A (a.k.a. KOX21, ZNF37, FLJ3472)
  Promoter: EF1a
  Cloning method: Unknown
  Sequencing primers: 5′ GGGTGGAGACTGAAGTTAGGCCAG; 3′ CACATAGCGTAAAAGGAGCAACATAG
Terms and licenses: Academic/Nonprofit Terms; Industry Terms: Not Available to Industry
Depositor comments: NM_001324258,NM_001324256,NM_001324257,XM_017016621,ENST00000638053 . The transcription factor ORF portion of this plasmid was synthesized by Genewiz. Please test multiple small colonies in case of plasmid recombination. To make this collection available in a timely manner, a portion of this collection was not fully sequenced by Addgene. If an Addgene verified full plasmid sequence is not available, please contact us prior to placing an order to request the full sequence.
How to cite: TFORF1107 was a gift from Feng Zhang (Addgene plasmid # 141795 ; http://n2t.net/addgene:141795 ; RRID:Addgene_141795)
