>Addgene plasmid #141795 | TFORF1107 | depositor partial sequence | sequence record 277522 | Insert
ACCGCCACCATGATCACATCCCAGGGATCAGTGTCGTTTAGGGATGTGACTGTGGGCTTCACTCAAGAGG
AGTGGCAGCATCTGGACCCTGCTCAGAGGACCCTGTACAGGGATGTGATGCTGGAGAACTACAGCCACCT
TGTCTCAGTAGGGTATTGCATTCCTAAACCAGAAGTGATTCTCAAGTTGGAGAAAGGCGAGGAGCCATGG
ATATTAGAGGAAAAATTTCCAAGCCAGAGTCATCTGGGCTCCACAAGGCTGACTTCAGGACCTGGGCCTG
CATGGATTTGTGCCGAGACCAGCTCGGTCGTGGAGACTCCAACCGAGCGGCACTAGTAATGAACTAGTCC
GTAACTTGAAAGTATTTCGATTTCTTGGCTTTATATATCTTGTGGAAAGGACGATCAGCTATGCGGCGCT
AAGACGAG
