>Addgene plasmid #141795 | TFORF1107 | depositor partial sequence | sequence record 277523 | Barcode
TCAGCTATGCGGCGCTAAGACGAG
